Addgene plasmid #148370: pnEA-NpM-MCS1-GB1_AB
Purpose: (Empty Backbone) Bacterial Expression vector
Depositing lab: Elisa Izaurralde. Depositing organization: Max Planck Institute for Developmental Biology. Publication: Deciphering correct strategies for multiprotein complex assembly by co-expression: application to complexes as large as the histone octamer. Diebold ML, Fribourg S, Koch M, Metzger T, Romier C. J Struct Biol. 2011 Aug;175(2):178-88. doi: 10.1016/j.jsb.2011.02.001. Epub 2011 Feb 12. PubMed 21320604.
Backbone
  Vector backbone: pnEA
  Vector type: Bacterial Expression
Growth in bacteria
  Bacterial resistance: Ampicillin, 100 μg/mL
  Growth temperature: 37°C
  Growth strain: DH5alpha
  Copy number: Low Copy
Gene/Insert
  Gene/Insert name: None
Terms and licenses: Academic/Nonprofit Terms; Industry Terms: Not Available to Industry
Depositor comments: Plasmids from this collection were made available to the research community and donated after the lab closed. Please note that the sequence provided by the depositing laboratory may be theoretical/predicted or based on Sanger sequencing results. There may be discrepancies between sequencing results obtained by Addgene and the depositor sequence. If an Addgene verified sequence is not available, please contact before placing your order to request that our lab fully sequence the plasmid.
How to cite: pnEA-NpM-MCS1-GB1_AB was a gift from Elisa Izaurralde (Addgene plasmid # 148370 ; http://n2t.net/addgene:148370 ; RRID:Addgene_148370)
