[The description below was written by a language model from this plasmid's Addgene catalogue record and pLannotate feature annotations shown in this document.]
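Description:
pnEA-NpM-MCS1-GB1_AB is an empty bacterial expression backbone of the pnEA family, a pET-like, pBR322-derived vector series associated with work on co-expression and assembly of multiprotein complexes in E. coli. The roughly 7 kb plasmid is propagated through a ColE1/pMB1-type origin accompanied by the rop gene and the bom mobilisation region, consistent with its listing as low copy. Selection is by ampicillin through the bla β-lactamase gene and its own promoter. Several disrupted fragments of the tetracycline efflux gene and the tet promoter are annotated. These are remnants of the pBR322 ancestry rather than a functional marker.

The expression cassette is a standard IPTG-inducible T7 arrangement: a T7 promoter followed directly by a lac operator, the phage T7 gene 10 ribosome binding site and, downstream, a T7 terminator, with a plasmid-borne lacI gene supplying repressor. Expression therefore requires a host that provides T7 RNA polymerase. Between the RBS and the terminator lies a cytosolic maltose binding protein coding region lacking a signal sequence, then an unannotated gap of about 90 nt, then the B1 domain of streptococcal protein G (GB1). A very short match to the SET1 solubility tag is also annotated, which may be only a chance hit.

The plasmid name suggests that the gap holds a multiple cloning site (MCS1), so an inserted gene would be produced with an N-terminal MBP and a C-terminal GB1, both solubility-enhancing partners. The record does not describe the cloning sites, linkers or any protease cleavage site. No insert is present, and the depositor sequence may be theoretical.
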