Features (pLannotate 1.2.2; 20 found; start..end, strand, type, name):
    104..208     +  promoter       AmpR promoter: bla
    209..1069    +  CDS            AmpR: β-lactamase; bla; confers resistance to ampicillin, carbenicillin, and related antibiotics
   1240..1828    +  rep_origin     ori: high-copy-number ColE1/pMB1/pBR322/pUC origin of replication
   2014..2156    -  misc_feature   bom: basis of mobility region from pBR322
   2258..2449    -  CDS            rop: Rop protein, which maintains plasmids at low copy number; rop
   2466..2846    +  CDS            YPB1_ECOLX: Protein predicted: Swiss-Prot protein existence level 4. From Escherichia coli.
   3088..3712    -  CDS            TcR (fragment): tetracycline efflux protein; tet; confers resistance to tetracycline
   3727..3748    -  protein_bind   CAP binding site: CAP binding activates transcription in the presence of cAMP. E. coli catabolite activator protein
   3761..4843    -  CDS            lacI: lac repressor; lacI; The lac repressor binds to the lac operator to inhibit transcription in E. coli. This inhibition can be relieved by adding lactose or isopropyl-β-D-thiogalactopyranoside (IPTG).
   4844..4921    -  promoter       lacI promoter: lacI
   4929..5208    -  CDS            TcR (fragment): tetracycline efflux protein; tet; confers resistance to tetracycline
   5230..5248    +  promoter       T7 promoter: promoter for bacteriophage T7 RNA polymerase
   5249..5273    +  protein_bind   lac operator: The lac repressor binds to the lac operator to inhibit transcription in E. coli. This inhibition can be relieved by adding lactose or isopropyl-β-D-thiogalactopyranoside (IPTG). lac repressor encoded by lacI
   5288..5310    +  RBS            RBS: efficient ribosome binding site from bacteriophage T7 gene 10 (Olins and Rangwala, 1989)
   5321..6417    +  CDS            MBP (fragment): maltose binding protein from E. coli; malE (mutated); This version of the gene does not encode a signal sequence, so MBP will remain in the cytosol.
   6508..6665    +  CDS            GB1 (fragment): B1 domain of Streptococcal protein G effective as a solubilizing fusion partner (Cheng and Patel, 2004)
   6670..6688    +  CDS            SET1 (fragment): solubility-enhancement tag derived from T7 phage gene 10B
   6702..6749    +  terminator     T7 terminator: transcription terminator for bacteriophage T7 RNA polymerase
   6772..6876    -  CDS            TcR (fragment): tetracycline efflux protein; tet; confers resistance to tetracycline
   6924..6952    -  promoter       tet promoter: E. coli promoter for tetracycline efflux protein gene
>Addgene plasmid #148370 | pnEA-NpM-MCS1-GB1_AB | depositor full sequence | sequence record 290818 | Full Sequence
TTCTTGAAGACGAAAGGGCCTCGTGATACGCCTATTTTTATAGGTTAATGTCATGATAATAATGGTTTCT
TAGACGTCAGGTGGCACTTTTCGGGGAAATGTGCGCGGAACCCCTATTTGTTTATTTTTCTAAATACATT
CAAATATGTATCCGCTCATGAGACAATAACCCTGATAAATGCTTCAATAATATTGAAAAAGGAAGAGTAT
GAGTATTCAACATTTCCGTGTCGCCCTTATTCCCTTTTTTGCGGCATTTTGCCTTCCTGTTTTTGCTCAC
CCAGAAACGCTGGTGAAAGTAAAAGATGCTGAAGATCAGTTGGGTGCACGAGTGGGTTACATCGAACTGG
ATCTCAACAGCGGTAAGATCCTTGAGAGTTTTCGCCCCGAAGAACGTTTTCCAATGATGAGCACTTTTAA
AGTTCTGCTATGTGGCGCGGTATTATCCCGTGTTGACGCCGGGCAAGAGCAACTCGGTCGCCGCATACAC
TATTCTCAGAATGACTTGGTTGAGTACTCACCAGTCACAGAAAAGCATCTTACGGATGGCATGACAGTAA
GAGAATTATGCAGTGCTGCCATAACCATGAGTGATAACACTGCGGCCAACTTACTTCTGACAACGATCGG
AGGACCGAAGGAGCTAACCGCTTTTTTGCACAACATGGGGGATCATGTAACTCGCCTTGATCGTTGGGAA
CCGGAGCTGAATGAAGCCATACCAAACGACGAGCGTGACACCACGATGCCTGCAGCAATGGCAACAACGT
TGCGCAAACTATTAACTGGCGAACTACTTACTCTAGCTTCCCGGCAACAATTAATAGACTGGATGGAGGC
GGATAAAGTTGCAGGACCACTTCTGCGCTCGGCCCTTCCGGCTGGCTGGTTTATTGCTGATAAATCTGGA
GCCGGTGAGCGTGGGTCTCGCGGTATCATTGCAGCACTGGGGCCAGATGGTAAGCCCTCCCGTATCGTAG
TTATCTACACGACGGGGAGTCAGGCAACTATGGATGAACGAAATAGACAGATCGCTGAGATAGGTGCCTC
ACTGATTAAGCATTGGTAACTGTCAGACCAAGTTTACTCATATATACTTTAGATTGATTTAAAACTTCAT
TTTTAATTTAAAAGGATCTAGGTGAAGATCCTTTTTGATAATCTCATGACCAAAATCCCTTAACGTGAGT
TTTCGTTCCACTGAGCGTCAGACCCCGTAGAAAAGATCAAAGGATCTTCTTGAGATCCTTTTTTTCTGCG
CGTAATCTGCTGCTTGCAAACAAAAAAACCACCGCTACCAGCGGTGGTTTGTTTGCCGGATCAAGAGCTA
CCAACTCTTTTTCCGAAGGTAACTGGCTTCAGCAGAGCGCAGATACCAAATACTGTCCTTCTAGTGTAGC
CGTAGTTAGGCCACCACTTCAAGAACTCTGTAGCACCGCCTACATACCTCGCTCTGCTAATCCTGTTACC
AGTGGCTGCTGCCAGTGGCGATAAGTCGTGTCTTACCGGGTTGGACTCAAGACGATAGTTACCGGATAAG
GCGCAGCGGTCGGGCTGAACGGGGGGTTCGTGCACACAGCCCAGCTTGGAGCGAACGACCTACACCGAAC
TGAGATACCTACAGCGTGAGCTATGAGAAAGCGCCACGCTTCCCGAAGGGAGAAAGGCGGACAGGTATCC
GGTAAGCGGCAGGGTCGGAACAGGAGAGCGCACGAGGGAGCTTCCAGGGGGAAACGCCTGGTATCTTTAT
AGTCCTGTCGGGTTTCGCCACCTCTGACTTGAGCGTCGATTTTTGTGATGCTCGTCAGGGGGGCGGAGCC
TATGGAAAAACGCCAGCAACGCGGCCTTTTTACGGTTCCTGGCCTTTTGCTGGCCTTTTGCTCACATGTT
CTTTCCTGCGTTATCCCCTGATTCTGTGGATAACCGTATTACCGCCTTTGAGTGAGCTGATACCGCTCGC
CGCAGCCGAACGACCGAGCGCAGCGAGTCAGTGAGCGAGGAAGCGGAAGAGCGCCTGATGCGGTATTTTC
TCCTTACGCATCTGTGCGGTATTTCACACCGCATATATGGTGCACTCTCAGTACAATCTGCTCTGATGCC
GCATAGTTAAGCCAGTATACACTCCGCTATCGCTACGTGACTGGGTCATGGCTGCGCCCCGACACCCGCC
AACACCCGCTGACGCGCCCTGACGGGCTTGTCTGCTCCCGGCATCCGCTTACAGACAAGCTGTGACCGTC
TCCGGGAGCTGCATGTGTCAGAGGTTTTCACCGTCATCACCGAAACGCGCGAGGCAGCTGCGGTAAAGCT
CATCAGCGTGGTCGTGAAGCGATTCACAGATGTCTGCCTGTTCATCCGCGTCCAGCTCGTTGAGTTTCTC
CAGAAGCGTTAATGTCTGGCTTCTGATAAAGCGGGCCATGTTAAGGGCGGTTTTTTCCTGTTTGGTCACT
GATGCCTCCGTGTAAGGGGGATTTCTGTTCATGGGGGTAATGATACCGATGAAACGAGAGAGGATGCTCA
CGATACGGGTTACTGATGATGAACATGCCCGGTTACTGGAACGTTGTGAGGGTAAACAACTGGCGGTATG
GATGCGGCGGGACCAGAGAAAAATCACTCAGGGTCAATGCCAGCGCTTCGTTAATACAGATGTAGGTGTT
CCACAGGGTAGCCAGCAGCATCCTGCGATGCAGATCCGGAACATAATGGTGCAGGGCGCTGACTTCCGCG
TTTCCAGACTTTACGAAACACGGAAACCGAAGACCATTCATGTTGTTGCTCAGGTCGCAGACGTTTTGCA
GCAGCAGTCGCTTCACGTTCGCTCGCGTATCGGTGATTCATTCTGCTAACCAGTAAGGCAACCCCGCCAG
CCTAGCCGGGTCCTCAACGACAGGAGCACGATCATGCGCACCCGTGGCCAGGACCCAACGCTGCCCGAGA
TGCGCCGCGTGCGGCTGCTGGAGATGGCGGACGCGATGGATATGTTCTGCCAAGGGTTGGTTTGCGCATT
CACAGTTCTCCGCAAGAATTGATTGGCTCCAATTCTTGGAGTGGTGAATCCGTTAGCGAGGTGCCGCCGG
CTTCCATTCAGGTCGAGGTGGCCCGGCTCCATGCACCGCGACGCAACGCGGGGAGGCAGACAAGGTATAG
GGCGGCGCCTACAATCCATGCCAACCCGTTCCATGTGCTCGCCGAGGCGGCATAAATCGCCGTGACGATC
AGCGGTCCAGTGATCGAAGTTAGGCTGGTAAGAGCCGCGAGCGATCCTTGAAGCTGTCCCTGATGGTCGT
CATCTACCTGCCTGGACAGCATGGCCTGCAACGCGGGCATCCCGATGCCGCCGGAAGCGAGAAGAATCAT
AATGGGGAAGGCCATCCAGCCTCGCGTCGCGAACGCCAGCAAGACGTAGCCCAGCGCGTCGGCCGCCATG
CCGGCGATAATGGCCTGCTTCTCGCCGAAACGTTTGGTGGCGGGACCAGTGACGAAGGCTTGAGCGAGGG
CGTGCAAGATTCCGAATACCGCAAGCGACAGGCCGATCATCGTCGCGCTCCAGCGAAAGCGGTCCTCGCC
GAAAATGACCCAGAGCGCTGCCGGCACCTGTCCTACGAGTTGCATGATAAAGAAGACAGTCATAAGTGCG
GCGACGATAGTCATGCCCCGCGCCCACCGGAAGGAGCTGACTGGGTTGAAGGCTCTCAAGGGCATCGGTC
GAGATCCCGGTGCCTAATGAGTGAGCTAACTTACATTAATTGCGTTGCGCTCACTGCCCGCTTTCCAGTC
GGGAAACCTGTCGTGCCAGCTGCATTAATGAATCGGCCAACGCGCGGGGAGAGGCGGTTTGCGTATTGGG
CGCCAGGGTGGTTTTTCTTTTCACCAGTGAGACGGGCAACAGCTGATTGCCCTTCACCGCCTGGCCCTGA
GAGAGTTGCAGCAAGCGGTCCACGCTGGTTTGCCCCAGCAGGCGAAAATCCTGTTTGATGGTGGTTAACG
GCGGGATATAACATGAGCTGTCTTCGGTATCGTCGTATCCCACTACCGAGATATCCGCACCAACGCGCAG
CCCGGACTCGGTAATGGCGCGCATTGCGCCCAGCGCCATCTGATCGTTGGCAACCAGCATCGCAGTGGGA
ACGATGCCCTCATTCAGCATTTGCATGGTTTGTTGAAAACCGGACATGGCACTCCAGTCGCCTTCCCGTT
CCGCTATCGGCTGAATTTGATTGCGAGTGAGATATTTATGCCAGCCAGCCAGACGCAGACGCGCCGAGAC
AGAACTTAATGGGCCCGCTAACAGCGCGATTTGCTGGTGACCCAATGCGACCAGATGCTCCACGCCCAGT
CGCGTACCGTCTTCATGGGAGAAAATAATACTGTTGATGGGTGTCTGGTCAGAGACATCAAGAAATAACG
CCGGAACATTAGTGCAGGCAGCTTCCACAGCAATGGCATCCTGGTCATCCAGCGGATAGTTAATGATCAG
CCCACTGACGCGTTGCGCGAGAAGATTGTGCACCGCCGCTTTACAGGCTTCGACGCCGCTTCGTTCTACC
ATCGACACCACCACGCTGGCACCCAGTTGATCGGCGCGAGATTTAATCGCCGCGACAATTTGCGACGGCG
CGTGCAGGGCCAGACTGGAGGTGGCAACGCCAATCAGCAACGACTGTTTGCCCGCCAGTTGTTGTGCCAC
GCGGTTGGGAATGTAATTCAGCTCCGCCATCGCCGCTTCCACTTTTTCCCGCGTTTTCGCAGAAACGTGG
CTGGCCTGGTTCACCACGCGGGAAACGGTCTGATAAGAGACACCGGCATACTCTGCGACATCGTATAACG
TTACTGGTTTCACATTCACCACCCTGAATTGACTCTCTTCCGGGCGCTATCATGCCATACCGCGAAAGGT
TTTGCGCCATTCGATGGTGTCCGGGATCTCGACGCTCTCCCTTATGCGACTCCTGCATTAGGAAGCAGCC
CAGTAGTAGGTTGAGGCCGTTGAGCACCGCCGCCGCAAGGAATGGTGCATGCAAGGAGATGGCGCCCAAC
AGTCCCCCGGCCACGGGGCCTGCCACCATACCCACGCCGAAACAAGCGCTCATGAGCCCGAAGTGGCGAG
CCCGATCTTCCCCATCGGTGATGTCGGCGATATAGGCGCCAGCAACCGCACCTGTGGCGCCGGTGATGCC
GGCCACGATGCGTCCGGCGTAGAGGATCGAGATCTCGATCCCGCGAAATTAATACGACTCACTATAGGGG
AATTGTGAGCGGATAACAATTCCCCACTAGTAATAATTTTGTTTAACTTTAAGAAGGAGATATACCATGG
AAACTGAAGAAGGTAAACTGGTAATCTGGATTAACGGCGATAAAGGCTATAACGGTCTCGCTGAAGTCGG
TAAGAAATTCGAGAAAGATACCGGAATTAAAGTCACCGTTGAGCATCCGGATAAACTGGAAGAGAAATTC
CCACAGGTTGCGGCAACTGGCGATGGCCCTGACATTATCTTCTGGGCACACGACCGCTTTGGTGGCTACG
CTCAATCTGGCCTGTTGGCTGAAATCACCCCGGACAAAGCGTTCCAGGACAAGCTGTATCCGTTTACCTG
GGATGCCGTACGTTACAACGGCAAGCTGATTGCTTACCCGATCGCTGTTGAAGCGTTATCGCTGATTTAT
AACAAAGACCTGCTGCCGAACCCGCCAAAAACCTGGGAAGAGATCCCGGCGCTGGATAAAGAACTGAAAG
CGAAAGGTAAGAGCGCCCTGATGTTCAACCTGCAAGAACCGTACTTCACCTGGCCGCTGATTGCTGCTGA
CGGGGGTTATGCGTTCAAGTATGAAAACGGCAAGTACGACATTAAAGACGTGGGCGTGGATAACGCTGGC
GCGAAAGCGGGTCTGACCTTCCTGGTTGACCTGATTAAAAACAAACACATGAATGCAGACACCGATTACT
CCATCGCAGAAGCTGCCTTTAATAAAGGCGAAACAGCGATGACCATCAACGGCCCGTGGGCATGGTCCAA
CATCGACACCAGCAAAGTGAATTATGGTGTAACGGTACTGCCGACCTTCAAGGGTCAACCATCCAAACCG
TTCGTTGGCGTGCTGAGCGCAGGTATTAACGCCGCCAGTCCGAACAAAGAGCTGGCAAAAGAGTTCCTCG
AAAACTATCTGCTGACTGATGAAGGTCTGGAAGCGGTTAATAAAGACAAACCGCTGGGTGCCGTAGCGCT
GAAGTCTTACGAGGAAGAGTTGGCGAAAGATCCACGTATTGCCGCCACGATGGAAAACGCCCAGAAAGGT
GAAATCATGCCGAACATCCCGCAGATGTCCGCTTTCTGGTATGCCGTGCGTACTGCGGTGATCAACGCCG
CCAGCGGTCGTCAGACTGTCGATGAAGCCCTTAAAGACGCGCAGACTGGTACCGGCAGCGGCCTGGAAGT
TCTGTTCCAGGGGCCCCATATGCTCGAGCTTAAGCAATTGGGATCCTCTAGAGCTAGCGGCATGCAGTAC
AAACTTATCCTGAACGGTAAAACCCTGAAAGGTGAAACCACCACCGAAGCTGTTGACGCTGCTACCGCGG
AAAAAGTTTTCAAACAGTACGCTAACGACAACGGTGTTGACGGTGAATGGACCTACGACGACGCTACCAA
AACCTACACCGTAACGGAATGAGTTGGCTGCTGCCACCCGCTGAGCAATAACTAGCATAACCCCTTGGGG
CCTCTAAACGGGTCTTGAGGGGTTTTTTGCTGAAAGGAGGAACTATATCCGGATATCCCGCAAGAGGCCC
GGCAGTACCGGCATAACCAAGCCTATGCCTACAGCATCCAGGGTGACGGTGCCGAGGATGACGATGAGCG
CATTGTTAGATTTCATACACGGTGCCTGACTGCGTTAGCAATTTAACTGTGATAAACTACCGCATTAAAG
CTTATCGATGATAAGCTGTCAAACATGAGAA
